>Addgene plasmid #168974 | TagBFP-DiB2-splitC110–177 | addgene full sequence | sequence record 332749 | Addgene NGS Result
CCAGTTACCTTCGGAAAAAGAGTTGGTAGCTCTTGATCCGGCAAACAAACCACCGCTGGTAGCGGTGGTT
TTTTTGTTTGCAAGCAGCAGATTACGCGCAGAAAAAAAGGATCTCAAGAAGATCCTTTGATCTTTTCTAC
GGGGTCTGACGCTCAGTGGAACGAAAACTCACGTTAAGGGATTTTGGTCATGAGATTATCAAAAAGGATC
TTCACCTAGATCCTTTTAAATTAAAAATGAAGTTTTAAATCAATCTAAAGTATATATGAGTAAACTTGGT
CTGACAGTTACCAATGCTTAATCAGTGAGGCACCTATCTCAGCGATCTGTCTATTTCGTTCATCCATAGT
TGCCTGACTCCCCGTCGTGTAGATAACTACGATACGGGAGGGCTTACCATCTGGCCCCAGTGCTGCAATG
ATACCGCGAGAACCACGCTCACCGGCTCCAGATTTATCAGCAATAAACCAGCCAGCCGGAAGGGCCGAGC
GCAGAAGTGGTCCTGCAACTTTATCCGCCTCCATCCAGTCTATTAATTGTTGCCGGGAAGCTAGAGTAAG
TAGTTCGCCAGTTAATAGTTTGCGCAACGTTGTTGCCATTGCTACAGGCATCGTGGTGTCACGCTCGTCG
TTTGGTATGGCTTCATTCAGCTCCGGTTCCCAACGATCAAGGCGAGTTACATGATCCCCCATGTTGTGCA
AAAAAGCGGTTAGCTCCTTCGGTCCTCCGATCGTTGTCAGAAGTAAGTTGGCCGCAGTGTTATCACTCAT
GGTTATGGCAGCACTGCATAATTCTCTTACTGTCATGCCATCCGTAAGATGCTTTTCTGTGACTGGTGAG
TACTCAACCAAGTCATTCTGAGAATAGTGTATGCGGCGACCGAGTTGCTCTTGCCCGGCGTCAATACGGG
ATAATACCGCGCCACATAGCAGAACTTTAAAAGTGCTCATCATTGGAAAACGTTCTTCGGGGCGAAAACT
CTCAAGGATCTTACCGCTGTTGAGATCCAGTTCGATGTAACCCACTCGTGCACCCAACTGATCTTCAGCA
TCTTTTACTTTCACCAGCGTTTCTGGGTGAGCAAAAACAGGAAGGCAAAATGCCGCAAAAAAGGGAATAA
GGGCGACACGGAAATGTTGAATACTCATACTCTTCCTTTTTCAATATTATTGAAGCATTTATCAAGGTTA
TTGTCTCATGAGCGGATACATATTTGAATGTATTTAGAAAAATAAACAAATAGGGGTTCCGCGCACGAAT
TGGCCAGCGCTGCCATTTTTGGGGTGAGGCCGTTCGCGGCCGAGGGGCGCAGCCCCTGGGGGGATGGGAG
GCCCGCGTTAGCGGGCCGGGAGGGTTCGAGAAGGGGGGGCACCCCCCTTCGGCGTGCGCGGTCACGCGCA
CAGGGCGCAGCCCTGGTTAAAAACAAGGTTTATAAATATTGGTTTAAAAGCAGGTTAAAAGACAGGTTAG
CGGTGGCCGAAAAACGGGCGGAAACCCTTGCAAATGCTGGATTTTCTGCCTGTGGACAGCCCCTCAAATG
TCAATAGGTGCGCCCCTCATCTGTCAGCACTCTGCCCCTCAAGTGTCAAGGATCGCGCCCCTCATCTGTC
AGTAGTCGCGCCCCTCAAGTGTCAATACCGCAGGGCACTTATCCCCAGGCTTGTCCACATCATCTGTGGG
AAACTCGCGTAAAATCAGGCGTTTTCGCCGATTTGCGAGGCTGGCCAGCTCCACGTCGCCGGCCGAAATC
GAGCCTGCCCCTCATCTGTCAACGCCGCGCCGGGTGAGTCGGCCCCTCAAGTGTCAACGTCCGCCCCTCA
TCTGTCAGTGAGGGCCAAGTTTTCCGCGAGGTATCCACAACGCCGGCGGCCGCGGTGTCTCGCACACGGC
TTCGACGGCGTTTCTGGCGCGTTTGCAGGGCCATAGACGGCCGCCAGCCCAGCGGCGAGGGCAACCAGCC
CGGTGAGCGTCGCAAAGGAGATCCTGATCTGACTGATGGGCTGCCTGTATCGAGTGGTGATTTTGTGCCG
AGCTGCCGGTCGGGGAGCTGTTGGCTGGCTGGTGGCAGGATATATTGTGGTGTAAACAAATTGACGCTTA
GACAACTTAATAACACATTGCGGACGTTTTTAATGTACTGGGGTGGATGCAGTGGGCCCCACTCTGTGAA
GACAATGCCGAATTCGGATCCGGAGCGTTACATAACTTACGGTAAATGGCCCGCCTGGCTGACCGCCCAA
CGACCCCCGCCCATTGACGTCAATAATGACGTATGTTCCCATAGTAACGCCAATAGGGACTTTCCATTGA
CGTCAATGGGTGGAGTATTTACGGTAAACTGCCCACTTGGCAGTACATCAAGTGTATCATATGCCAAGTA
CGCCCCCTATTGACGTCAATGACGGTAAATGGCCCGCCTGGCATTATGCCCAGTACATGACCTTATGGGA
CTTTCCTACTTGGCAGTACATCTACGTATTAGTCATCGCTATTACCATGGTGATGCGGTTTTGGCAGTAC
ATCAATGGGCGTGGATAGCGGTTTGACTCACGGGGATTTCCAAGTCTCCACCCCATTGACGTCAATGGGA
GTTTGTTTTGGCACCAAAATCAACGGGACTTTCCAAAATGTCGTAACAACTCCGCCCCATTGACGCAAAT
GGGCGGTAGGCGTGTACGGTGGGAGGTCTATATAAGCAGAGCTGGTTTAGTGAACCGTCAGATCCGCTAG
CGCTACCGGTCGCCACCATGAGCGAGCTGATTAAGGAGAACATGCACATGAAGCTGTACATGGAGGGCAC
CGTGGACAACCATCACTTCAAGTGCACATCCGAGGGCGAAGGCAAGCCCTACGAGGGCACCCAGACCATG
AGAATCAAGGTGGTCGAGGGCGGCCCTCTCCCCTTCGCCTTCGACATCCTGGCTACTAGCTTCCTCTACG
GCAGCAAGACCTTCATCAACCACACCCAGGGCATCCCCGACTTCTTCAAGCAGTCCTTCCCTGAGGGCTT
CACATGGGAGAGAGTCACCACATACGAGGACGGGGGCGTGCTGACCGCTACCCAGGACACCAGCCTCCAG
GACGGCTGCCTCATCTACAACGTCAAGATCAGAGGGGTGAACTTCACATCCAACGGCCCTGTGATGCAGA
AGAAAACACTCGGCTGGGAGGCCTTCACCGAGACGCTGTACCCCGCTGACGGCGGCCTGGAAGGCAGAAA
CGACATGGCCCTGAAGCTCGTGGGCGGGAGCCATCTGATCGCAAACATCAAGACCACATATAGATCCAAG
AAACCCGCTAAGAACCTCAAGATGCCTGGCGTCTACTATGTGGACTACAGACTGGAAAGAATCAAGGAGG
CCAACAACGAAACCTACGTCGAGCAGCACGAGGTGGCAGTGGCCAGATACTGCGACCTCCCTAGCAAACT
GGGGCACAAGCTTAATGATCCCCCGGTCGCCACAATGGGGCCATTTTACGGGGGGTATAATGTCATAGCA
CTGGACAGAGAGTACCGACATGCTCTTGTTTGCGGGCCAGATCGAGATTATTTGTGGATTCTGTCCCGAA
CTCCCACAATCTCAGACGAGGTCAAACAAGAAATGCTCGCCGTGGCAACGAGAGAAGGTTTCGACGTAAG
CAAATTTATCTGGGTCCAGCAGCCTGGTTCAGGTTGATGATCATAATCAGCCATACCACATTTGTAGAGG
TTTTACTTGCTTTAAAAAACCTCCCACACCTCCCCCTGAACCTGAAACATAAAATGAATGCAATTGTTGT
TGTTAACTTGTTTATTGCAGCTTATAATGGTTACAAATAAAGCAATAGCATCACAAATTTCACAAATAAA
GCATTTTTTTCACTGCATTCTAGTTGTGGTTTGTCCAAACTCATCAATGTATCTTAAGGCGTAAATTGTA
AGCGTTAATATTTTGTTAAAATTCGCGTTAAATTTTTGTTAAATCAGCTCATTTTTTAACCAATAGGCCG
AAATCGGCAAAATCCCTTATAAATCAAAAGAATAGACCGAGATAGGGTTGAGTGTCGCTGCAATTGTCTT
CTGCACGAAGTGGTTTAAACTATCAGTGTTTGACAGGATATATTGGCGGGTAAACCTAAGAGAAAAGAGC
GTTTATTAGAATAATCGGATATTTAAAAGGGCGTGAAAAGGTTTATCCGTTCGTCCATTTGTATGTGCAT
GCCAACCACAGGGTTCCCCAGATCAGGCGCTGGCTGCTGAACCCCCAGCCGGAACTGACCCCACAAGGCC
CTAGCGTTTGCAATGCACCAGGTCATCATTGACCCAGGCGTGTTCCACCAGGCCGCTGCCTCGCAACTCT
TCGCAGGCTTCGCCGACCTGCTCGCGCCACTTCTTCACGCGGGTGGAATCCGATCCGCACATGAGGCGGA
AGGTTTCCAGCTTGAGCGGGTACGGCTCCCGGTGCGAGCTGAAATAGTCGAACATCCGTCGGGCCGTCGG
CGACAGCTTGCGGTACTTCTCCCATATGAATTTCGTGTAGTGGTCGCCAGCAAACAGCACGACGATTTCC
TCGTCGATCAGGACCTGGCAACGGGACGTTTTCTTGCCACGGTCCAGGACGCGGAAGCGGTGCAGCAGCG
ACACCGATTCCAGGTGCCCAACGCGGTCGGACGTGAAGCCCATCGCCGTCGCCTGTAGGCGCGACAGGCA
TTCCTCGGCCTTCGTGTAATACCGGCCATTGATCGACCAGCCCAGGTCCTGGCAAAGCTCGTAGAACGTG
AAGGTGATCGGCTCGCCGATAGGGGTGCGCTTCGCGTACTCCAACACCTGCTGCCACACCAGTTCGTCAT
CGTCGGCCCGCAGCTCGACGCCGGTGTAGGTGATCTTCACGTCCTTGTTGACGTGGAAAATGACCTTGTT
TTGCAGCGCCTCGCGCGGGATTTTCTTGTTGCGCGTGGTGAACAGGGCAGAGCGGGCCGTGTCGTTTGGC
ATCGCTCGCATCGTGTCCGGCCACGGCGCAATATCGAACAAGGAAAGCTGCATTTCCTTGATCTGCTGCT
TCGTGTGTTTCAGCAACGCGGCCTGCTTGGCCTCGCTGACCTGTTTTGCCAGGTCCTCGCCGGCGGTTTT
TCGCTTCTTGGTCGTCATAGTTCCTCGCGTGTCGATGGTCATCGACTTCGCCAAACCTGCCGCCTCCTGT
TCAAGACGACGCGAACGCTCCACGGCGGCCGATGGCGCGGGCAGGGCAGGGGGAGCCAGTTGCACGCTGT
CGCGCTCGATCTTGGCCGTAGCTTGCTGGACCATCGAGCCGACGGACTGGAAGGTTTCGCGGGGCGCACG
CATGACGGTGCGGCTTGCGATGGTTTCGGCATCCTCGGCGGAAAACCCCGCGTCGATCAGTTCTTGCCTG
TATGCCTTCCGGTCAAACGTCCGATTCATTCACCCTCCTTGCGGGATTGCCCCGACTCACGCCGGGGCAA
TGTGCCCTTATTCCTGATTTGACCCGCCTGGTGCCTTGGTGTCCAGATAATCCACCTTATCGGCAATGAA
GTCGGTCCCGTAGACCGTCTGGCCGTCCTTCTCGTACTTGGTATTCCGAATCTTGCCCTGCACGAATACC
AGCGACCCCTTGCCCAAATACTTGCCGTGGGCCTCGGCCTGAGAGCCAAAACACTTGATGCGGAAGAAGT
CGGTGCGCTCCTGCTTGTCGCCGGCATCGTTGCGCCACATCTAGGATCTGCCAGGAACCGTAAAAAGGCC
GCGTTGCTGGCGTTTTTCCATAGGCTCCGCCCCCCTGACGAGCATCACAAAAATCGACGCTCAAGTCAGA
GGTGGCGAAACCCGACAGGACTATAAAGATACCAGGCGTTTCCCCCTGGAAGCTCCCTCGTGCGCTCTCC
TGTTCCGACCCTGCCGCTTACCGGATACCTGTCCGCCTTTCTCCCTTCGGGAAGCGTGGCGCTTTCTCAT
AGCTCACGCTGTAGGTATCTCAGTTCGGTGTAGGTCGTTCGCTCCAAGCTGGGCTGTGTGCACGAACCCC
CCGTTCAGCCCGACCGCTGCGCCTTATCCGGTAACTATCGTCTTGAGTCCAACCCGGTAAGACACGACTT
ATCGCCACTGGCAGCAGCCACTGGTAACAGGATTAGCAGAGCGAGGTATGTAGGCGGTGCTACAGAGTTC
TTGAAGTGGTGGCCTAACTACGGCTACACTAGAAGAACAGTATTTGGTATCTGCGCTCTGCTGAAG
Features (pLannotate 1.2.2; 15 found; start..end, strand, type, name):
    288..1148    -  CDS            AmpR: β-lactamase; bla; confers resistance to ampicillin, carbenicillin, and related antibiotics
   1149..1253    -  promoter       AmpR promoter: bla
   1340..1971    -  rep_origin     oriV: incP origin of replication
   2063..2087    +  misc_feature   LB T-DNA repeat: left border repeat from nopaline C58 T-DNA
   2196..2499    +  enhancer       CMV enhancer: human cytomegalovirus immediate early enhancer
   2500..2703    +  promoter       CMV promoter: human cytomegalovirus (CMV) immediate early promoter
   2748..3446    +  CDS            TagBFP: TagBFP is a basic (constitutively fluorescent) blue fluorescent protein published in 2008, derived from Entacmaea quadricolor. It is reported to be a very rapidly-maturing monomer with very low acid sensitivity.
   3456..3671    +  CDS            blc (fragment): BLC_ECOLI - Also known as yjeL. Experimental evidence at protein level: Swiss-Prot protein existence level 1. Involved in the storage or transport of lipids necessary for membrane maintenance under stressful conditions. Displays a binding preference for lysophospholipids. From Escherichia coli (strain K12).
   3677..3762    +  CDS            large T antigen (fragment): large T antigen from SV40 (simian virus 40)
   3785..3906    +  polyA_signal   SV40 poly(A) signal: SV40 polyadenylation signal
   3913..4045    -  rep_origin     M13 ori (fragment): M13 bacteriophage origin of replication; arrow indicates direction of (+) strand synthesis
   4091..4115    +  misc_feature   RB T-DNA repeat: right border repeat from nopaline C58 T-DNA
   4227..4247    -  CDS            TetR (fragment): tetracycline resistance regulatory protein; tetR
   4274..5419    -  CDS            trfA: TRFA_ECOLX - Experimental evidence at protein level: Swiss-Prot protein existence level 1. Also involved in plasmid copy number control, promoting intermolecular coupling of protein bound iterons at oriV, which inhibits replication initiation. From Escherichia coli.
   5755..117     -  rep_origin     ori (across the origin): high-copy-number ColE1/pMB1/pBR322/pUC origin of replication
