[The description below was written by a language model from this plasmid's Addgene catalogue record and pLannotate feature annotations shown in this document.]
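Description:
TagBFP-DiB2-splitC110–177 is a 6,226 bp mammalian expression plasmid built on pICH47732, a backbone carrying binary-vector elements. It is maintained in E. coli at high copy through a ColE1/pUC-type origin and selected with ampicillin via the β-lactamase gene. The backbone also carries an incP oriV with its trfA replication initiator, along with left and right nopaline T-DNA border repeats that flank the expression cassette. These are features inherited from the vector and play no role in mammalian expression. The insert is recorded as cloned via BpiI sites that remain intact.

The payload is a synthetic 930 bp open reading frame driven by the human cytomegalovirus immediate-early enhancer and promoter and terminated by an SV40 polyadenylation signal. It encodes the monomeric blue fluorescent protein TagBFP fused at its C-terminus to the C-terminal fragment of the DiB2-split protein; the name suggests this corresponds to residues 110–177. The annotation identifies this portion as a fragment of the E. coli lipocalin Blc, consistent with the DiB proteins being engineered Blc derivatives. The short "large T antigen" and M13 ori fragments near the terminator are probably sequence carried along with the SV40 polyadenylation region rather than functional elements.

By itself this fragment is one half of a split fluorescent labelling system. It is meant to be expressed together with a complementary N-terminal DiB2 fragment, which this plasmid does not encode. The constitutive TagBFP signal presumably allows expression and localisation of the C-fragment to be followed independently of split reconstitution, though the record does not spell out this use.
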