Addgene plasmid #168974: TagBFP-DiB2-splitC110–177
Purpose: C-fragment of the DiB2‐split protein fused with blue fluorescent protein TagBFP
Depositing lab: Jens Meiler. Depositing organization: Vanderbilt University. Publication: DiB-splits: nature-guided design of a novel fluorescent labeling split system. Bozhanova NG, Gavrikov AS, Mishin AS, Meiler J. Sci Rep. 2020 Jul 6;10(1):11049. doi: 10.1038/s41598-020-67095-2. PubMed 32632329.
Backbone
  Vector backbone: pICH47732
  Backbone size w/o insert (bp): 5296
  Total vector size (bp): 6226
  Vector type: Mammalian Expression
Growth in bacteria
  Bacterial resistance: Ampicillin, 100 μg/mL
  Growth temperature: 37°C
  Growth strain: DH5alpha
  Copy number: High Copy
Gene/Insert
  Gene/Insert name: TagBFP - DiB2-split C-frag
  Species: Synthetic
  Insert size (bp): 930
  Promoter: CMV
  Cloning method: Restriction Enzyme; 5′ cloning site BpiI (not destroyed); 3′ cloning site BpiI (not destroyed)
  Sequencing primers: 5′ CGCAAATGGGCGGTAGGCGTG; 3′ CAAGTTAACAACAACAATTGCAT
Terms and licenses: Academic/Nonprofit Terms; Industry Terms: Not Available to Industry
How to cite: TagBFP-DiB2-splitC110–177 was a gift from Jens Meiler (Addgene plasmid # 168974 ; http://n2t.net/addgene:168974 ; RRID:Addgene_168974)
