>Addgene plasmid #168974 | TagBFP-DiB2-splitC110–177 | depositor partial sequence | sequence record 327531 | CMV-Fwd
TAGCAGAGCTGGTTTAGTGAACCGTCAGATCCGCTAGCGCTACCGGTCGCCACCATGAGCGAGCTGATTA
AGGAGAACATGCACATGAAGCTGTACATGGAGGGCACCGTGGACAACCATCACTTCAAGTGCACATCCGA
GGGCGAAGGCAAGCCCTACGAGGGCACCCAGACCATGAGAATCAAGGTGGTCGAGGGCGGCCCTCTCCCC
TTCGCCTTCGACATCCTGGCTACTAGCTTCCTCTACGGCAGCAAGACCTTCATCAACCACACCCAGGGCA
TCCCCGACTTCTTCAAGCAGTCCTTCCCTGAGGGCTTCACATGGGAGAGAGTCACCACATACGAGGACGG
GGGCGTGCTGACCGCTACCCAGGACACCAGCCTCCAGGACGGCTGCCTCATCTACAACGTCAAGATCAGA
GGGGTGAACTTCACATCCAACGGCCCTGTGATGCAGAAGAAAACACTCGGCTGGGAGGCCTTCACCGAGA
CGCTGTACCCCGCTGACGGCGGCCTGGAAGGCAGAAACGACATGGCCCTGAAGCTCGTGGGCGGGAGCCA
TCTGATCGCAAACATCAAGACCACATATAGATCCAAGAAACCCGCTAAGAACCTCAAGATGCCTGGCGTC
TACTATGTGGACTACAGACTGGAAAGAATCAAGGAGGCCAACAACGAAACCTACGTCGAGCAGCACGAGG
TGGCAGTGGCCAGATACTGCGACCTCCCTAGCAAACTGGGGCACAAGCTTAATGATCCCCCGGTCGCCAC
AATGGGG
