>Addgene plasmid #168974 | TagBFP-DiB2-splitC110–177 | depositor partial sequence | sequence record 327532 | SV40-rev
GGGGGAGGTGTGGGAGGTTTTTTAAAGCAAGTAAAACCTCTACAAATGTGGTATGGCTGATTATGATCAT
CAACCTGAACCAGGCTGCTGGACCCAGATAAATTTGCTTACGTCGAAACCTTCTCTCGTTGCCACGGCGA
GCATTTCTTGTTTGACCTCGTCTGAGATTGTGGGAGTTCGGGACAGAATCCACAAATAATCTCGATCTGG
CCCGCAAACAAGAGCATGTCGGTACTCTCTGTCCAGTGCTATGACATTATACCCCCCGTAAAATGGCCCC
ATTGTGGCGACCGGGGGATCATTAAGCTTGTGCCCCAGTTTGCTAGGGAGGTCGCAGTATCTGGCCACTG
CCACCTCGTGCTGCTCGACGTAGGTTTCGTTGTTGGCCTCCTTGATTCTTTCCAGTCTGTAGTCCACATA
GTAGACGCCAGGCATCTTGAGGTTCTTAGCGGGTTTCTTGGATCTATATGTGGTCTTGATGTTTGCGATC
AGATGGCTCCCGCCCACGAGCTTCAGGGCCATGTCGTTTCTGCCTTCCAGGCCGCCGTCAGCGGGGTACA
GCGTCTCGGTGAAGGCCTCCCAGCCGAGTGTTTTCTTCTGCATCACAGGGCCGTTGGATGTGAAGTTCAC
CCCTCTGATCTTGACGTTGTAGATGAGGCAGCCGTCCTGGAGGCTGGTGTCCTGGGGTAGCGGTCAGCAC
GCCCCCGTCCTCGTATGTGGTGACTCTCTCCCATGTGAAGCCCTC
